>Addgene plasmid #201942 | pAG416GAL-SARS-CoV_PLP | addgene full sequence | sequence record 402854 | Addgene NGS Result
TTGAGATCCTTTTTTTCTGCGCGTAATCTGCTGCTTGCAAACAAAAAAACCACCGCTACCAGCGGTGGTT
TGTTTGCCGGATCAAGAGCTACCAACTCTTTTTCCGAAGGTAACTGGCTTCAGCAGAGCGCAGATACCAA
ATACTGTTCTTCTAGTGTAGCCGTAGTTAGGCCACCACTTCAAGAACTCTGTAGCACCGCCTACATACCT
CGCTCTGCTAATCCTGTTACCAGTGGCTGCTGCCAGTGGCGATAAGTCGTGTCTTACCGGGTTGGACTCA
AGACGATAGTTACCGGATAAGGCGCAGCGGTCGGGCTGAACGGGGGGTTCGTGCACACAGCCCAGCTTGG
AGCGAACGACCTACACCGAACTGAGATACCTACAGCGTGAGCTATGAGAAAGCGCCACGCTTCCCGAAGG
GAGAAAGGCGGACAGGTATCCGGTAAGCGGCAGGGTCGGAACAGGAGAGCGCACGAGGGAGCTTCCAGGG
GGAAACGCCTGGTATCTTTATAGTCCTGTCGGGTTTCGCCACCTCTGACTTGAGCGTCGATTTTTGTGAT
GCTCGTCAGGGGGGCGGAGCCTATGGAAAAACGCCAGCAACGCGGCCTTTTTACGGTTCCTGGCCTTTTG
CTGGCCTTTTGCTCACATGTTCTTTCCTGCGTTATCCCCTGATTCTGTGGATAACCGTATTACCGCCTTT
GAGTGAGCTGATACCGCTCGCCGCAGCCGAACGACCGAGCGCAGCGAGTCAGTGAGCGAGGAAGCGGAAG
AGCGCCCAATACGCAAACCGCCTCTCCCCGCGCGTTGGCCGATTCATTAATGCAGCTGGCACGACAGGTT
TCCCGACTGGAAAGCGGGCAGTGAGCGCAACGCAATTAATGTGAGTTAGCTCACTCATTAGGCACCCCAG
GCTTTACACTTTATGCTTCCGGCTCGTATGTTGTGTGGAATTGTGAGCGGATAACAATTTCACACAGGAA
ACAGCTATGACCATGATTACGCCAAGCGCGCAATTAACCCTCACTAAAGGGAACAAAAGCTGGAGCTCTA
GTACGGATTAGAAGCCGCCGAGCGGGTGACAGCCCTCCGAAGGAAGACTCTCCTCCGTGCGTCCTCGTCT
TCACCGGTCGCGTTCCTGAAACGCAGATGTGCCTCGCGCCGCACTGCTCCGAACAATAAAGATTCTACAA
TACTAGCTTTTATGGTTATGAAGAGGAAAAATTGGCAGTAACCTGGCCCCACAAACCTTCAAATGAACGA
ATCAAATTAACAACCATAGGATGATAATGCGATTAGTTTTTTAGCCTTATTTCTGGGGTAATTAATCAGC
GAAGCGATGATTTTTGATCTATTAACAGATATATAAATGCAAAAACTGCATAACCACTTTAACTAATACT
TTCAACATTTTCGGTTTGTATTACTTCTTATTCAAATGTAATAAAAGTATCAACAAAAAATTGTTAATAT
ACCTCTATACTTTAACGTCAAGGAGAAAAAACCCCGGATTCTAGAACTAGTGGATCCCCCATCACAAGTT
TGTACAAAAAAGCAGGCTACAAA
[948 nt withheld, positions 1564-2511]
CCTGTGTCGTAAAACCCAGCTTTCTTGTACAAAGTGGTGATGGGCTGCAGGAATTCGATATCAAGCTTAT
CGATACCGTCGACCTCGAGTCATGTAATTAGTTATGTCACGCTTACATTCACGCCCTCCCCCCACATCCG
CTCTAACCGAAAAGGAAGGAGTTAGACAACCTGAAGTCTAGGTCCCTATTTATTTTTTTATAGTTATGTT
AGTATTAAGAACGTTATTTATATTTCAAATTTTTCTTTTTTTTCTGTACAGACGCGTGTACGCATGTAAC
ATTATACTGAAAACCTTGCTTGAGAAGGTTTTGGGACGCTCGAAGGCTTTAATTTGCGGCCGGTACCCAA
TTCGCCCTATAGTGAGTCGTATTACGCGCGCTCACTGGCCGTCGTTTTACAACGTCGTGACTGGGAAAAC
CCTGGCGTTACCCAACTTAATCGCCTTGCAGCACATCCCCCTTTCGCCAGCTGGCGTAATAGCGAAGAGG
CCCGCACCGATCGCCCTTCCCAACAGTTGCGCAGCCTGAATGGCGAATGG
[124 nt withheld, positions 3052-3175]
C
[91 nt withheld, positions 3177-3267]
A
[49 nt withheld, positions 3269-3317]
CCTTTGACGTTGGAGTCCACGTTCTTT
[37 nt withheld, positions 3345-3381]
ACCCTATCTCGGTCTATTCTTTTGATTTATAAGGGATTTTGCCGATTTCGGCCTATTGGTTAAAAAATGA
GCTGATTTAACAAAAATTTAACGCGAATTTTAACAAAATATTAACGCTTACAATTTCCTGATGCGGTATT
TTCTCCTTACGCATCTGTGCGGTATTTCACACCGCATAGGGTAATAACTGATATAATTAAATTGAAGCTC
TAATTTGTGAGTTTAGTATACATGCATTTACTTATAATACAGTTTTTTAGTTTTGCTGGCCGCATCTTCT
CAAATATGCTTCCCAGCCTGCTTTTCTGTAACGTTCACCCTCTACCTTAGCATCCCTTCCCTTTGCAAAT
AGTCCTCTTCCAACAATAATAATGTCAGATCCTGTAGAGACCACATCATCCACGGTTCTATACTGTTGAC
CCAATGCGTCTCCCTTGTCATCTAAACCCACACCGGGTGTCATAATCAACCAATCGTAACCTTCATCTCT
TCCACCCATGTCTCTTTGAGCAATAAAGCCGATAACAAAATCTTTGTCGCTCTTCGCAATGTCAACAGTA
CCCTTAGTATATTCTCCAGTAGATAGGGAGCCCTTGCATGACAATTCTGCTAACATCAAAAGGCCTCTAG
GTTCCTTTGTTACTTCTTCTGCCGCCTGCTTCAAACCGCTAACAATACCTGGGCCCACCACACCGTGTGC
ATTCGTAATGTCTGCCCATTCTGCTATTCTGTATACACCCGCAGAGTACTGCAATTTGACTGTATTACCA
ATGTCAGCAAATTTTCTGTCTTCGAAGAGTAAAAAATTGTACTTGGCGGATAATGCCTTTAGCGGCTTAA
CTGTGCCCTCCATGGAAAAATCAGTCAAGATATCCACATGTGTTTTTAGTAAACAAATTTTGGGACCTAA
TGCTTCAACTAACTCCAGTAATTCCTTGGTGGTACGAACATCCAATGAAGCACACAAGTTTGTTTGCTTT
TCGTGCATGATATTAAATAGCTTGGCAGCAACAGGACTAGGATGAGTAGCAGCACGTTCCTTATATGTAG
CTTTCGACATGATTTATCTTCGTTTCCTGCAGGTTTTTGTTCTGTGCAGTTGGGTTAAGAATACTGGGCA
ATTTCATGTTTCTTCAACACTACATATGCGTATATATACCAATCTAAGTCTGTGCTCCTTCCTTCGTTCT
TCCTTCTGTTCGGAGATTACCGAATCAAAAAAATTTCAAGGAAACCGAAATCAAAAAAAAGAATAAAAAA
AAAATGATGAATTGAAAAGGTGGTATGGTGCACTCTCAGTACAATCTGCTCTGATGCCGCATAGTTAAGC
CAGCCCCGACACCCGCCAACACCCGCTGACGCGCCCTGACGGGCTTGTCTGCTCCCGGCATCCGCTTACA
GACAAGCTGTGACCGTCTCCGGGAGCTGCATGTGTCAGAGGTTTTCACCGTCATCACCGAAACGCGCGAG
ACGAAAGGGCCTCGTGATACGCCTATTTTTATAGGTTAATGTCATGATAATAATGGTTTCTTAGACGGAT
CGCTTGCCTGTAACTTACACGCGCCTCGTATCTTTTAATGATGGAATAATTTGGGAATTTACTCTGTGTT
TATTTATTTTTATGTTTTGTATTTGGATTTTAGAAAGTAAATAAAGAAGGTAGAAGAGTTACGGAATGAA
GAAAAAAAAATAAACAAAGGTTTAAAAAATTTCAACAAAAAGCGTACTTTACATATATATTTATTAGACA
AGAAAAGCAGATTAAATAGATATACATTCGATTAACGATAAGTAAAATGTAAAATCACAGGATTTTCGTG
TGTGGTCTTCTACACAGACAAGATGAAACAATTCGGCATTAATACCTGAGAGCAGGAAGAGCAAGATAAA
AGGTAGTATTTGTTGGCGATCCCCCTAGAGTCTTTTACATCTTCGGAAAACAAAAACTATTTTTTCTTTA
ATTTCTTTTTTTACTTTCTATTTTTAATTTATATATTTATATTAAAAAATTTAAATTATAATTATTTTTA
TAGCACGTGATGAAAAGGACCCAGGTGGCACTTTTCGGGGAAATGTGCGCGGAACCCCTATTTGTTTATT
TTTCTAAATACATTCAAATATGTATCCGCTCATGAGACAATAACCCTGATAAATGCTTCAATAATATTGA
AAAAGGAAGAGTATGAGTATTCAACATTTCCGTGTCGCCCTTATTCCCTTTTTTGCGGCATTTTGCCTTC
CTGTTTTTGCTCACCCAGAAACGCTGGTGAAAGTAAAAGATGCTGAAGATCAGTTGGGTGCACGAGTGGG
TTACATCGAACTGGATCTCAACAGCGGTAAGATCCTTGAGAGTTTTCGCCCCGAAGAACGTTTTCCAATG
ATGAGCACTTTTAAAGTTCTGCTATGTGGCGCGGTATTATCCCGTATTGACGCCGGGCAAGAGCAACTCG
GTCGCCGCATACACTATTCTCAGAATGACTTGGTTGAGTACTCACCAGTCACAGAAAAGCATCTTACGGA
TGGCATGACAGTAAGAGAATTATGCAGTGCTGCCATAACCATGAGTGATAACACTGCGGCCAACTTACTT
CTGACAACGATCGGAGGACCGAAGGAGCTAACCGCTTTTTTGCACAACATGGGGGATCATGTAACTCGCC
TTGATCGTTGGGAACCGGAGCTGAATGAAGCCATACCAAACGACGAGCGTGACACCACGATGCCTGTAGC
AATGGCAACAACGTTGCGCAAACTATTAACTGGCGAACTACTTACTCTAGCTTCCCGGCAACAATTAATA
GACTGGATGGAGGCGGATAAAGTTGCAGGACCACTTCTGCGCTCGGCCCTTCCGGCTGGCTGGTTTATTG
CTGATAAATCTGGAGCCGGTGAGCGTGGGTCTCGCGGTATCATTGCAGCACTGGGGCCAGATGGTAAGCC
CTCCCGTATCGTAGTTATCTACACGACGGGGAGTCAGGCAACTATGGATGAACGAAATAGACAGATCGCT
GAGATAGGTGCCTCACTGATTAAGCATTGGTAACTGTCAGACCAAGTTTACTCATATATACTTTAGATTG
ATTTAAAACTTCATTTTTAATTTAAAAGGATCTAGGTGAAGATCCTTTTTGATAATCTCATGACCAAAAT
CCCTTAACGTGAGTTTTCGTTCCACTGAGCGTCAGACCCCGTAGAAAAGATCAAAGGATCTTC
Features (pLannotate 1.2.2; 24 found; start..end, strand, type, name):
      1..589     +  rep_origin     ori: high-copy-number ColE1/pMB1/pBR322/pUC origin of replication
    772..864     +  CDS            lacI (fragment): lac repressor; lacI; The lac repressor binds to the lac operator to inhibit transcription in E. coli. This inhibition can be relieved by adding lactose or isopropyl-β-D-thiogalactopyranoside (IPTG).
    877..898     +  protein_bind   CAP binding site: CAP binding activates transcription in the presence of cAMP. E. coli catabolite activator protein
    913..943     +  promoter       lac promoter: promoter for the E. coli lac operon
    951..967     +  protein_bind   lac operator: The lac repressor binds to the lac operator to inhibit transcription in E. coli. This inhibition can be relieved by adding lactose or isopropyl-β-D-thiogalactopyranoside (IPTG). lac repressor encoded by lacI
   1012..1030    +  promoter       T3 promoter: promoter for bacteriophage T3 RNA polymerase
   1054..1495    +  promoter       GAL1 promoter: S. cerevisiae GAL1; inducible promoter, regulated by Gal4
   1510..1530    +  misc_feature   MCS (fragment): pBluescript multiple cloning site
   1534..1558    +  protein_bind   attB1: mutant version of attB; recombination site for the Gateway® BP reaction BP Clonase™
   1567..2520    +  CDS            R1A_SARS (fragment) (sequence partly withheld): Experimental evidence at protein level: Swiss-Prot protein existence level 1. [Non-structural protein 10]: Plays a pivotal role in viral transcription by stimulating both nsp14 3'-5' exoribonuclease and nsp16 2'-O-methyltransferase activities. Therefore plays an essential role in viral mRNAs cap methylation. From Severe acute respiratory syndrome coronavirus (SARS-CoV).
   2525..2549    -  protein_bind   attB2: mutant version of attB; recombination site for the Gateway® BP reaction BP Clonase™
   2553..2600    +  misc_feature   MCS (fragment): pBluescript multiple cloning site
   2601..2848    +  terminator     CYC1 terminator: S. cerevisiae CYC1; transcription terminator for CYC1
   2867..2885    -  promoter       T7 promoter: promoter for bacteriophage T7 RNA polymerase
   2893..3048    +  CDS            lacZα (fragment): LacZα fragment of β-galactosidase; lacZ fragment
   3052..3480    +  rep_origin     f1 ori (sequence partly withheld): f1 bacteriophage origin of replication; arrow indicates direction of (+) strand synthesis
   3508..3559    -  misc_feature   bom (fragment): basis of mobility region from pBR322
   3638..4441    -  CDS            URA3: orotidine-5'-phosphate decarboxylase, required for uracil biosynthesis; S. cerevisiae URA3; yeast auxotrophic marker, counterselectable with 5-fluoroorotic acid (5-FOA)
   4442..4657    -  promoter       URA3 promoter: S. cerevisiae URA3
   4665..4714    -  misc_feature   bom (fragment): basis of mobility region from pBR322
   4816..4851    -  CDS            rop (fragment): Rop protein, which maintains plasmids at low copy number; rop
   4919..5422    -  misc_feature   CEN/ARS: S. cerevisiae CEN6 centromere fused to an autonomously replicating sequence
   5459..5563    +  promoter       AmpR promoter: bla
   5564..6424    +  CDS            AmpR: β-lactamase; bla; confers resistance to ampicillin, carbenicillin, and related antibiotics
