[The description below was written by a language model from this plasmid's Addgene catalogue record and pLannotate feature annotations shown in this document.]
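Description:
pAG416GAL-SARS-CoV_PLP is a yeast expression shuttle plasmid of about 6.6 kb, built on the Gateway destination vector pAG416GAL-ccdB, and it expresses the papain-like protease (PLP) of SARS-CoV in Saccharomyces cerevisiae. In yeast it is maintained by a CEN6/ARS element, which confers stable, low-copy, centromere-based inheritance. Selection is through the URA3 auxotrophic marker under its own promoter, which can also be counterselected with 5-fluoroorotic acid. For propagation in E. coli it carries a high-copy ColE1/pUC-type origin and the β-lactamase gene for ampicillin resistance. An f1 origin and lac/lacZα, T3 and T7 promoter remnants are left over from the pBluescript-like ancestry of the backbone.

The payload is a roughly 950 bp coding segment that the annotation matches to a fragment of the SARS-CoV replicase polyprotein 1a (ORF1ab). This is consistent with the PLP domain being excised from that polyprotein. The generic functional note attached to the annotation concerns nsp10 and describes the polyprotein entry as a whole, not this fragment. The insert is flanked by attB1 and attB2 sites, showing it was introduced by Gateway recombination in place of the ccdB cassette. It sits between the galactose-inducible, Gal4-regulated GAL1 promoter and the CYC1 transcription terminator. No epitope tags or reporter fusions are annotated.

This arrangement allows protease expression to be switched on with galactose. The associated publication describes a multiplexed method for rapidly identifying viral protease inhibitors, so the construct is presumably used as one protease-expressing component of that yeast-based screen, although the record does not detail the assay readout.
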