Addgene plasmid #201942: pAG416GAL-SARS-CoV_PLP
Purpose: Expresses SARS-CoV papain-like protease from a GAL promoter with a URA3 marker
Depositing lab: Alejandro Chavez. Depositing organization: University of California, San Diego (UCSD). Publication: A multiplex method for rapidly identifying viral protease inhibitors. Hong SJ, Resnick SJ, Iketani S, Cha JW, Albert BA, Fazekas CT, Chang CW, Liu H, Dagan S, Abagyan MR, Fajtova P, Culbertson B, Brace B, Reddem ER, Forouhar F, Glickman JF, Balkovec JM, Stockwell BR, Shapiro L, O'Donoghue AJ, Sabo Y, Freundlich JS, Ho DD, Chavez A. Mol Syst Biol. 2025 Feb;21(2):158-172. doi: 10.1038/s44320-024-00082-1. Epub 2025 Jan 6. PubMed 39762652.
Backbone
  Vector backbone: pAG416GAL-ccdB
  Vector type: Yeast Expression
  Selectable markers: URA3
Growth in bacteria
  Bacterial resistance: Ampicillin, 100 μg/mL
  Growth temperature: 37°C
  Growth strain: DH5alpha
  Copy number: Unknown
Gene/Insert
  Gene/Insert name: SARS-CoV PLP
  Entrez Gene: ORF1ab (a.k.a. sarsp1)
  Promoter: GAL1
  Cloning method: Gateway Cloning
  Sequencing primers: 5′ TCAAATGTAATAAAAGTATCAACAAAA
Terms and licenses: Academic/Nonprofit Terms; Industry Terms: Not Available to Industry
How to cite: pAG416GAL-SARS-CoV_PLP was a gift from Alejandro Chavez (Addgene plasmid # 201942 ; http://n2t.net/addgene:201942 ; RRID:Addgene_201942)
